LOCUS       Exported 3428 bp ds-DNA circular SYN 12-MAY-2021
DEFINITION  synthetic circular DNA
ACCESSION   .
VERSION     .
KEYWORDS    pKJ1267 (aka pAC-alphaGal4)
SOURCE      synthetic DNA construct
  ORGANISM  synthetic DNA construct
REFERENCE   1 (bases 1 to 3428)
  TITLE     OPEN plasmids
REFERENCE   2 (bases 1 to 3428)
  AUTHORS   .
  TITLE     Direct Submission
  JOURNAL   Exported May 12, 2021 from SnapGene Server 1.1.58
            http://www.snapgene.com
FEATURES             Location/Qualifiers
     source          1..3428
                     /organism="synthetic DNA construct"
                     /mol_type="other DNA"
     primer_bind     134..153
                     /label=CAT-R
                     /note="Chloramphenicol resistance gene, reverse primer"
     promoter        complement(220..322)
                     /label=cat promoter
                     /note="promoter of the E. coli cat gene encoding
                     chloramphenicol acetyltransferase"
     primer_bind     complement(714..731)
                     /label=L4440
                     /note="L4440 vector, forward primer"
     rep_origin      complement(848..1393)
                     /direction=LEFT
                     /label=p15A ori
                     /note="Plasmids containing the medium-copy-number p15A
                     origin of replication can be propagated in E. coli cells
                     that contain a second plasmid with the ColE1 origin. "
     primer_bind     complement(928..947)
                     /label=pBR322ori-F
                     /note="pBR322 origin, forward primer"
     promoter        1624..1654
                     /label=lac UV5 promoter
                     /note="E. coli lac promoter with an ""up"" mutation"
     protein_bind    1662..1678
                     /label=lac operator
                     /bound_moiety="lac repressor encoded by lacI"
                     /note="The lac repressor binds to the lac operator to
                     inhibit transcription in E. coli. This inhibition can be
                     relieved by adding lactose or
                     isopropyl-beta-D-thiogalactopyranoside (IPTG)."
     primer_bind     1667..1689
                     /label=M13/pUC Reverse
                     /note="In lacZ gene"
     primer_bind     1686..1702
                     /label=M13 rev
                     /note="common sequencing primer, one of multiple similar
                     variants"
     primer_bind     1686..1702
                     /label=M13 Reverse
                     /note="In lacZ gene. Also called M13-rev"
     CDS             complement(2988..219)
                     /codon_start=1
                     /gene="cat"
                     /product="chloramphenicol acetyltransferase"
                     /label=CmR
                     /note="confers resistance to chloramphenicol"
                     /translation="MEKKITGYTTVDISQWHRKEHFEAFQSVAQCTYNQTVQLDITAFL
                     KTVKKNKHKFYPAFIHILARLMNAHPEFRMAMKDGELVIWDSVHPCYTVFHEQTETFSS
                     LWSEYHDDFRQFLHIYSQDVACYGENLAYFPKGFIENMFFVSANPWVSFTSFDLNVANM
                     DNFFAPVFTMGKYYTQGDKVLMPLAIQVHHAVCDGFHVGRMLNELQQYCDEWQGGA"
ORIGIN
        1 gaattccgga tgagcattca tcaggcgggc aagaatgtga ataaaggccg gataaaactt
       61 gtgcttattt ttctttacgg tctttaaaaa ggccgtaata tccagctgaa cggtctggtt
      121 ataggtacat tgagcaactg actgaaatgc ctcaaaatgt tctttacgat gccattggga
      181 tatatcaacg gtggtatatc cagtgatttt tttctccatt ttagcttcct tagctcctga
      241 aaatctcgat aactcaaaaa atacgcccgg tagtgatctt atttcattat ggtgaaagtt
      301 ggaacctctt acgtgccgat caacgtctca ttttcgccaa aagttggccc agggcttccc
      361 ggtatcaaca gggacaccag gatttattta ttctgcgaag tgatcttccg tcacaggtat
      421 ttattcggcg caaagtgcgt cgggtgatgc tgccaactta ctgatttagt gtatgatggt
      481 gtttttgagg tgctccagtg gcttctgttt ctatcagctg tccctcctgt tcagctactg
      541 acggggtggt gcgtaacggc aaaagcaccg ccggacatca gcgctagcgg agtgtatact
      601 ggcttactat gttggcactg atgagggtgt cagtgaagtg cttcatgtgg caggagaaaa
      661 aaggctgcac cggtgcgtca gcagaatatg tgatacagga tatattccgc ttcctcgctc
      721 actgactcgc tacgctcggt cgttcgactg cggcgagcgg aaatggctta cgaacggggc
      781 ggagatttcc tggaagatgc caggaagata cttaacaggg aagtgagagg gccgcggcaa
      841 agccgttttt ccataggctc cgcccccctg acaagcatca cgaaatctga cgctcaaatc
      901 agtggtggcg aaacccgaca ggactataaa gataccaggc gtttccccct ggcggctccc
      961 tcgtgcgctc tcctgttcct gcctttcggt ttaccggtgt cattccgctg ttatggccgc
     1021 gtttgtctca ttccacgcct gacactcagt tccgggtagg cagttcgctc caagctggac
     1081 tgtatgcacg aaccccccgt tcagtccgac cgctgcgcct tatccggtaa ctatcgtctt
     1141 gagtccaacc cggaaagaca tgcaaaagca ccactggcag cagccactgg taattgattt
     1201 agaggagtta gtcttgaagt catgcgccgg ttaaggctaa actgaaagga caagttttgg
     1261 tgactgcgct cctccaagcc agttacctcg gttcaaagag ttggtagctc agagaacctt
     1321 cgaaaaaccg ccctgcaagg cggttttttc gttttcagag caagagatta cgcgcagacc
     1381 aaaacgatct caagaagatc atcttattaa tcagataaaa tatttctaga tttcagtgca
     1441 atttatctct tcaaatgtag cacctgaagt cagccccata cgatataagt tgtaattctc
     1501 atgtttgaca gcttatcatc gataagcttg catgcatcca tcaaaaaaat attgacaaca
     1561 taaaaaactt tgtgttatac ttgtaacgct acatggagat taactcaatc tagctagaga
     1621 ggctttacac tttatgcttc cggctcgtat aatgtgtgga attgtgagcg gataacaatt
     1681 tcacacagga aacagctatg accatgatta cggattcact ggaactctag accaaagaga
     1741 ggacacaatg cagggttctg tgacagagtt tctaaaaccg cgcctggttg atatcgagca
     1801 agtgagttcg acgcacgcca aggtgaccct tgagccttta gagcgtggct ttggccatac
     1861 tctgggtaac gcactgcgcc gtattctgct ctcatcgatg ccgggttgcg cggtgaccga
     1921 ggttgagatt gatggtgtac tacatgagta cagcaccaaa gaaggcgttc aggaagatat
     1981 cctggaaatc ctgctcaacc tgaaagggct ggcggtgaga gttcagggca aagatgaagt
     2041 tattcttacc ttgaataaat ctggcattgg ccctgtgact gcagccgata tcacccacga
     2101 cggtgatgtc gaaatcgtca agccgcagca cgtgatctgc cacctgaccg atgagaacgc
     2161 gtctattagc atgcgtatca aagttcagcg cggtcgtggt tatgtgccgg cttctacccg
     2221 aattcattcg gaagaagatg agcgcccaat cggccgtctg ctggtcgacg catgctacag
     2281 ccctgtggag cgtattgcct acaatgttga agcagcgcgt gtagaacagc gtaccgacct
     2341 ggacaagctg gtcatcgaaa tggaaaccaa cggcacaatc gatcctgaag aggcgattcg
     2401 tcgtgcggca accattctgg ctgaacaact ggaagctttc gttgacttac gtgatgtacg
     2461 tcagcctgaa gtgaaagaag agaaaccaga ggcggccgca gaatcaaggc tagaaagact
     2521 ggaacagcta tttctactga tttttcctcg agaagacctt gacatgattt tgaaaatgga
     2581 ttctttacag gatataaaag cattgttaac aggattattt tgaagatctg catcgcagga
     2641 tgctgctggc taccctgtgg aacacctaca tctgtattaa cgaagcgcta accgttttta
     2701 tcaggctctg ggaggcagaa taaatgatca tatcgtcaat tattacctcc acggggagag
     2761 cctgagcaaa ctggcctcag gcatttgaga agcacacggt cacactgctt ccggtagtca
     2821 ataaaccggt aaaccagcaa tagacataag cggctattta acgaccctgc cctgaaccga
     2881 cgaccgggtc gaatttgctt tcgaatttct gccattcatc cgcttattat cacttattca
     2941 ggcgtagcac caggcgttta agggcaccaa taactgcctt aaaaaaatta cgccccgccc
     3001 tgccactcat cgcagtactg ttgtaattca ttaagcattc tgccgacatg gaagccatca
     3061 cagacggcat gatgaacctg aatcgccagc ggcatcagca ccttgtcgcc ttgcgtataa
     3121 tatttgccca tggtgaaaac gggggcgaag aagttgtcca tattggccac gtttaaatca
     3181 aaactggtga aactcaccca gggattggct gagacgaaaa acatattctc aataaaccct
     3241 ttagggaaat aggccaggtt ttcaccgtaa cacgccacat cttgcgaata tatgtgtaga
     3301 aactgccgga aatcgtcgtg gtattcactc cagagcgatg aaaacgtttc agtttgctca
     3361 tggaaaacgg tgtaacaagg gtgaacacta tcccatatca ccagctcacc gtctttcatt
     3421 gccatacg
//
