[The description below was written by a language model from this plasmid's Addgene catalogue record and the feature table of its GenBank file.]
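Description:
pKJ1267, also known as pAC-alphaGal4, is a 3,428 bp bacterial expression plasmid that supplies the alpha-Gal4 hybrid protein needed for the bacterial two-hybrid (B2H) system used in the OPEN method for engineering customized zinc-finger arrays. It replicates from a p15A origin, which is compatible with ColE1-type plasmids and so allows it to coexist in E. coli with other B2H components. Selection is by chloramphenicol, through a chloramphenicol acetyltransferase gene with its own cat promoter, encoded on the complementary strand and spanning the numbering origin. The depositor describes it as a very low copy plasmid. Although it is catalogued as an empty backbone with no insert, it does carry a functional expression cassette.

That cassette consists of tandem lpp and lacUV5 promoters followed by a lac operator, driving an open reading frame that fuses residues 1–248 of the E. coli RNA polymerase alpha subunit, through a three-alanine linker, to residues 58–97 of yeast Gal4. In B2H schemes of this type, the Gal4 fragment on the polymerase subunit interacts with a Gal11P moiety fused to a DNA-binding protein under test, so that binding at a target site recruits polymerase and activates a reporter. One depositor comment refers to the promoters as driving a "Gal11P fusion protein", which appears inconsistent with the alpha-Gal4 gene annotated on this plasmid. Because the operator makes the dual promoters repressible by lac repressor and high expression is toxic, a lacIq host is required. The GenBank feature table annotates the lacUV5 promoter, operator, origin and resistance gene, but not the lpp promoter or the alpha-Gal4 coding sequence, which are documented only in the depositor's annotations.
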