Addgene plasmid #21869: pKJ1267 (aka pAC-alphaGal4)
Purpose: (Empty Backbone)
Depositing lab: Keith Joung. Depositing organization: Massachusetts General Hospital. Publication: Oligomerized pool engineering (OPEN): an 'open-source' protocol for making customized zinc-finger arrays. Maeder ML, Thibodeau-Beganny S, Sander JD, Voytas DF, Joung JK. Nat Protoc. 2009. 4(10):1471-501. 10.1038/nprot.2009.98 PubMed 19798082.
Backbone
  Vector backbone: pKJ1267
  Backbone size (bp): 3428
  Vector type: Bacterial Expression
Growth in bacteria
  Bacterial resistance: Chloramphenicol, 25 μg/mL
  Growth temperature: 37°C
  Growth strain: XL1 Blue
  Growth instructions: Grow in LB supplemented with 30 µg/ml chloramphenicol. Due to toxicity associated with high expression from the dual lpp/lacUV5 promoter, this plasmid must be propagated in a lacIq strain (e.g.--XL-1 Blue).
  Copy number: Low Copy
Gene/Insert
  Gene/Insert name: None
  Cloning method: Restriction Enzyme
  Sequencing primers: 5′ lac promoter
Terms and licenses: Academic/Nonprofit Terms; Industry Terms: Not Available to Industry
Depositor comments: Bacterial expression vector for the alpha-Gal4 hybrid protein (required for the B2H system). The tandem lpp/lacUV5 promoter which drives expression of the Gal11P fusion protein contains a lac operator and therefore these dual promoters can be repressed by lac repressor. This plasmid is a very low copy number plasmid and therefore we recommend that maxipreps be performed from a 200 ml culture. A miniprep will not be sufficient. Annotations for pKJ1267: 2988- 219: Chloramphenicol-resistance gene (complementary strand)/ 581-1493: p15A origin of replication/ 1552-1557: lpp promoter -35 box / 1576-1581: lpp promoter -10 box / 1624-1629 : lacUV5 promoter -35 box / 1648-1653 : lacUV5 promoter -10 box / 1748-2623 : alpha-Gal4 hybrid protein gene (E. coli RNA polymerase alpha subunit aa 1-248 fused by an Ala-Ala-Ala linker to aa 58-97 of the yeast Gal4 protein)
How to cite: pKJ1267 (aka pAC-alphaGal4) was a gift from Keith Joung (Addgene plasmid # 21869 ; http://n2t.net/addgene:21869 ; RRID:Addgene_21869)
