>Addgene plasmid #21869 | pKJ1267 (aka pAC-alphaGal4) | addgene partial sequence | sequence record 27593 | 21869 with lac-promoter
TTTCACACAGGAAACAGCTATGACCATGATTACGGATTCACTGGAACTCTAGACCAAAGAGAGGACACAA
TGCAGGGTTCTGTGACAGAGTTTCTAAAACCGCGCCTGGTTGATATCGAGCAAGTGAGTTCGACGCACGC
CAAGGTGACCCTTGAGCCTTTAGAGCGTGGCTTTGGCCATACTCTGGGTAACGCACTGCGCCGTATTCTG
CTCTCATCGATGCCGGGTTGCGCGGTGACCGAGGTTGAGATTGATGGTGTACTACATGAGTACAGCACCA
AAGAAGGCGTTCAGGAAGATATCCTGGAAATCCTGCTCAACCTGAAAGGGCTGGCGGTGAGAGTTCAGGG
CAAAGATGAAGTTATTCTTACCTTGAATAAATCTGGCATTGGCCCTGTGACTGCAGCCGATATCACCCAC
GACGGTGATGTCGAAATCGTCAAGCCGCAGCACGTGATCTGCCACCTGACCGATGAGAACGCGTCTATTA
GCATGCGTATCAAAGTTCAGCGCGGTCGTGGTTATGTGCCGGCTTCTACCCGAATTCATTCGGAAGAAGA
TGAGCGCCCAATCGGCCGTCTGCTGGTCGACGCATGCTACAGCCCTGTGGAGCGTATTGCCTACAATGTT
GAAGCAGCGCGTGTAGAACAGCGTACCGACCTGGACAAGCTGGTCATCGAAATGGAAACCAACGGCACAA
TCGATCCTGAAGAGGCGATTCGTCGTGCGGCAACCATTCTGGCTGAACAACTGGAAGCTTTCGTTGACTT
ACGTGATGTACGTCAGCCTGAAGTGAAAGAAGAGAAACCAGA
